>Addgene plasmid #115386 | AAEL006283 MS R | addgene full sequence | sequence record 221011 | Addgene NGS Result
GTGTGTCAGTTAGGGTGTGGAAAGTCCCCAGGCTCCCCAGCAGGCAGAAGTATGCAAAGCATGCATCTCA
ATTAGTCAGCAACCAGGTGTGGAAAGTCCCCAGGCTCCCCAGCAGGCAGAAGTATGCAAAGCATGCATCT
CAATTAGTCAGCAACCATAGTCCCGCCCCTAACTCCGCCCATCCCGCCCCTAACTCCGCCCAGTTCCGCC
CATTCTCCGCCCCATGGCTGACTAATTTTTTTTATTTATGCAGAGGCCGAGGCCGCCTCGGCCTCTGAGC
TATTCCAGAAGTAGTGAGGAGGCTTTTTTGGAGGCCTAGGCTTTTGCAAAAAGCTCCTCGATCGAGGGGC
TCGCATCTCTCCTTCACGCGCCCGCCGCCCTACCTGAGGCCGCCATCCACGCCGGTTGAGTCGCGTTCTG
CCGCCTCCCGCCTGTGGTGCCTCCTGAACTGCGTCCGCCGTCTAGGTAAGTTTAAAGCTCAGGTCGAGAC
CGGGCCTTTGTCCGGCGCTCCCTTGGAGCCTACCTAGACTCAGCCGGCTCTCCACGCTTTGCCTGACCCT
GCTTGCTCAACTCTACGTCTTTGTTTCGTTTTCTGTTCTGCGCCGTTACAGATCCAAGCTCTGAAAAACC
AGAAAGTTAACTGGTAAGTTTAGTCTTTTTGTCTTTTATTTCAGGTCCCGGATCCGGTGGTGGTGCAAAT
CAAAGAACTGCTCCTCAGTGGATGTTGCCTTTACTTCTAGGCCTGTACGGAAGTGTTACTTCTGCTCTAA
AAGCTGCGGAATTCCGGAATTTCCTCGAGTGGATGTTAGAAGAAAAAATGAACGTGACAGAAATAGGTCA
GCTAGTGATGAACGATTCTGATGCATCCAGTGGAGGCACGGCCCAAAACTCCACAGTTCGTGAACTTCTT
TACTGTGGCCAAGGACTGGACGATTTCCACACCAGCTACTCCAACATCCACGGAATCGTGTGTCTTCTAG
TGTGCATATTCGGAAGCATTGCAAACACCCTGAACATCGTAGTGCTAACAAGGCGAGAAATGCGTTCACC
CACAAATGCTATTCTCACTGGTTTGGCCATCGCCGATCTACTTGTAATGCTAGACTATATGCCTTACGCA
ATTTACATGAGTCCATATATGCAATTTTCCAGAGAGGAAAGGCTGACCTACAGTTGGAGTTGGTATGTCA
TGTTTCACTCAATATTTGCACAGATTTGTCATACCATCTCAATCTGGTTGACGGTGACTTTGGCCGTGTG
GCGTTACATTGCAGTAGCATATCCGCAGAAAAATCGCATATGGTGTGGGATGGCCAACACATTATTAGCA
ATCACAAGTTCCTACATAGTATGTCCCATGGTGGGCATTCCACTGTACCTGTCATTCAGCATAAAACCAC
ATGTTGAACAACTCGGAAGTGACGGTAATCCCTACAAATTGACCACAAATGGTTCAGCTCGGAATATCAC
TCTCTACCGGACGTCACCCTCGGAACTGGCCGAAAATAACCCAGCATTGCTGAATGTAAATTTCTGGATT
TATAGCGTAGTGATAAAATTGATTCCGTGTATAGCGTTGACGATACTGAGCCTTCGTTTAATTGCTGCCT
TGCTGGAAGCAAAACGTCGACGGAAGCAACTAACCGGAAACTCGAAAGGCATGAAACAAATTGTGGACGG
ACGAGTCGTTGACGTGCAGCAAAAGAAAAGCTCCAAAAACATGGATAAGGAAAAGCAAACAGATCGCACA
ACTCGGATGCTGTTGGCTGTGCTGCTTCTGTTTCTCATAACAGAATTCCCACAAGGCATCCTGGGGCTGC
TAAGTGCACTGTTAGGAAAGGACTTTTTTTACAACTGCTATTTGAAACTAGGAGACCTGATGGACGTGCT
TGCCTTGATAAATTCTGCCATTAACTTTATTTTGTACTGCTCGATGAGTCGCCAATTTCGAAATACTTTT
AATTACCTGTTCCGTCCAAAATTTCTCGACAAGTGGCTTCCGGTGCCCCAGAATGATGACGAAACTCCAG
GAGGTCGCCGAAATCAAGAAGGAGCCACTACGCAAATTACTCAAGTCTAGGCGGCCGCTAGACTAGTCTA
GAGAAAAAACCTCCCACACCTCCCCCTGAACCTGAAACATAAAATGAATGCAATTGTTGTTGTTAACTTG
TTTATTGCAGCTTATAATGGTTACAAATAAAGCAATAGCATCACAAATTTCACAAATAAAGCATTTTTTT
CACTGCATTCTAGTTGTGGTTTGTCCAAACTCATCAATGTATCTTATCATGTCTGGATCCCCGGGTACCG
AGCTCGAATTAATTCCTCTTCCGCTTCCTCGCTCACTGACTCGCTGCGCTCGGTCGTTCGGCTGCGGCGA
GCGGTATCAGCTCACTCAAAGGCGGTAATACGGTTATCCACAGAATCAGGGGATAACGCAGGAAAGAACA
TGTGAGCAAAAGGCCAGCAAAAGGCCAGGAACCGTAAAAAGGCCGCGTTGCTGGCGTTTTTCCATAGGCT
CCGCCCCCCTGACGAGCATCACAAAAATCGACGCTCAAGTCAGAGGTGGCGAAACCCGACAGGACTATAA
AGATACCAGGCGTTTCCCCCTGGAAGCTCCCTCGTGCGCTCTCCTGTTCCGACCCTGCCGCTTACCGGAT
ACCTGTCCGCCTTTCTCCCTTCGGGAAGCGTGGCGCTTTCTCATAGCTCACGCTGTAGGTATCTCAGTTC
GGTGTAGGTCGTTCGCTCCAAGCTGGGCTGTGTGCACGAACCCCCCGTTCAGCCCGACCGCTGCGCCTTA
TCCGGTAACTATCGTCTTGAGTCCAACCCGGTAAGACACGACTTATCGCCACTGGCAGCAGCCACTGGTA
ACAGGATTAGCAGAGCGAGGTATGTAGGCGGTGCTACAGAGTTCTTGAAGTGGTGGCCTAACTACGGCTA
CACTAGAAGAACAGTATTTGGTATCTGCGCTCTGCTGAAGCCAGTTACCTTCGGAAAAAGAGTTGGTAGC
TCTTGATCCGGCAAACAAACCACCGCTGGTAGCGGTGGTTTTTTTGTTTGCAAGCAGCAGATTACGCGCA
GAAAAAAAGGATCTCAAGAAGATCCTTTGATCTTTTCTACGGGGTCTGACGCTCAGTGGAACGAAAACTC
ACGTTAAGGGATTTTGGTCATGAGATTATCAAAAAGGATCTTCACCTAGATCCTTTTAAATTAAAAATGA
AGTTTTAAATCAATCTAAAGTATATATGAGTAAACTTGGTCTGACAGTTACCAATGCTTAATCAGTGAGG
CACCTATCTCAGCGATCTGTCTATTTCGTTCATCCATAGTTGCCTGACTCCCCGTCGTGTAGATAACTAC
GATACGGGAGGGCTTACCATCTGGCCCCAGTGCTGCAATGATACCGCGAGACCCACGCTCACCGGCTCCA
GATTTATCAGCAATAAACCAGCCAGCCGGAAGGGCCGAGCGCAGAAGTGGTCCTGCAACTTTATCCGCCT
CCATCCAGTCTATTAATTGTTGCCGGGAAGCTAGAGTAAGTAGTTCGCCAGTTAATAGTTTGCGCAACGT
TGTTGCCATTGCTACAGGCATCGTGGTGTCACGCTCGTCGTTTGGTATGGCTTCATTCAGCTCCGGTTCC
CAACGATCAAGGCGAGTTACATGATCCCCCATGTTGTGCAAAAAAGCGGTTAGCTCCTTCGGTCCTCCGA
TCGTTGTCAGAAGTAAGTTGGCCGCAGTGTTATCACTCATGGTTATGGCAGCACTGCATAATTCTCTTAC
TGTCATGCCATCCGTAAGATGCTTTTCTGTGACTGGTGAGTACTCAACCAAGTCATTCTGAGAATAGTGT
ATGCGGCGACCGAGTTGCTCTTGCCCGGCGTCAATACGGGATAATACCGCGCCACATAGCAGAACTTTAA
AAGTGCTCATCATTGGAAAACGTTCTTCGGGGCGAAAACTCTCAAGGATCTTACCGCTGTTGAGATCCAG
TTCGATGTAACCCACTCGTGCACCCAACTGATCTTCAGCATCTTTTACTTTCACCAGCGTTTCTGGGTGA
GCAAAAACAGGAAGGCAAAATGCCGCAAAAAAGGGAATAAGGGCGACACGGAAATGTTGAATACTCATAC
TCTTCCTTTTTCAATATTATTGAAGCATTTATCAGGGTTATTGTCTCATGAGCGGATACATATTTGAATG
TATTTAGAAAAATAAACAAATAGGGGTTCCGCGCACATTTCCCCGAAAAGTGCCACCTGCAAGCTTGGCT
GTGGAAT
Features (pLannotate 1.2.2; 7 found; start..end, strand, type, name):
      1..330     +  promoter       SV40 promoter: SV40 enhancer and early promoter
    346..614     +  LTR            5' LTR (truncated): truncated 5' long terminal repeat (LTR) from human T-cell leukemia virus (HTLV) type 1
    644..740     +  intron         SV40 intron: modified SV40 intron with splice donor and acceptor sites
   2165..2299    +  polyA_signal   SV40 poly(A) signal: SV40 polyadenylation signal
   2509..3097    -  rep_origin     ori: high-copy-number ColE1/pMB1/pBR322/pUC origin of replication
   3268..4128    -  CDS            AmpR: β-lactamase; bla; confers resistance to ampicillin, carbenicillin, and related antibiotics
   4129..4233    -  promoter       AmpR promoter: bla
