[The description below was written by a language model from this plasmid's Addgene catalogue record and pLannotate feature annotations shown in this document.]
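Description:
AAEL006283 MS R is a mammalian expression plasmid built on the pME18s backbone that carries the coding sequence of an Aedes aegypti receptor, the product of gene AAEL006283 (also listed as GPRDMS). The 4,277 nt sequence is propagated in E. coli through a high-copy ColE1/pUC-type origin and is selected with ampicillin through a β-lactamase gene driven by its own bla promoter. No mammalian selection marker is annotated, which suits transient transfection rather than stable line generation.

Expression in mammalian cells is driven by a composite promoter. The SV40 enhancer and early promoter is followed by a truncated segment of the HTLV-1 5' LTR, and then by a modified SV40 intron with splice donor and acceptor sites. This arrangement, often called SRα, gives strong constitutive transcription, and the intron helps mRNA processing and export. An SV40 polyadenylation signal terminates the transcript. The automated annotation did not label the insert itself, but the unannotated stretch of roughly 1.4 kb between the intron and the poly(A) signal is where the receptor coding sequence would sit. No epitope tags or reporters are annotated.

The record is inconsistent about assembly. The cloning method field says Gateway, whereas the depositor comment says the coding sequence was inserted using NotI and XhoI sites, and that comment refers to it as a neuropeptide CDS rather than a receptor. The stated purpose is heterologous expression of this mosquito receptor in mammalian cells. The associated publication concerns small-molecule agonists of an Ae. aegypti neuropeptide receptor, so the plasmid was probably used in cell-based assays of receptor activation or ligand specificity, although the record does not describe the assay.
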