Addgene plasmid #115386: AAEL006283 MS R
Purpose: Expresses Ae. aegypti receptor in mammalian cells
Depositing lab: Leslie Vosshall. Depositing organization: Rockefeller University. Publication: Small-Molecule Agonists of Ae. aegypti Neuropeptide Y Receptor Block Mosquito Biting. Duvall LB, Ramos-Espiritu L, Barsoum KE, Glickman JF, Vosshall LB. Cell. 2019 Feb 7;176(4):687-701.e5. doi: 10.1016/j.cell.2018.12.004. PubMed 30735632.
Backbone
  Vector backbone: pME18s
  Vector type: Mammalian Expression
Growth in bacteria
  Bacterial resistance: Ampicillin, 100 μg/mL
  Growth temperature: 37°C
  Growth strain: DH5alpha
  Copy number: High Copy
Gene/Insert
  Gene/Insert name: AAEL006283 MS R
  Species: Aedes aegypti
  Entrez Gene: LOC5567691 (a.k.a. AaeL_AAEL006283, AAEL006283, GPRDMS)
  Cloning method: Gateway Cloning
Terms and licenses: Academic/Nonprofit Terms; Industry Terms: Not Available to Industry
Depositor comments: The neuropeptide CDS was inserted into the pME18s plasmid using NotI and XhoI sites.
How to cite: AAEL006283 MS R was a gift from Leslie Vosshall (Addgene plasmid # 115386 ; http://n2t.net/addgene:115386 ; RRID:Addgene_115386)
