>Addgene plasmid #115386 | AAEL006283 MS R | depositor partial sequence | sequence record 217392 | neuropeptide CDS
ATGTTAGAAGAAAAAATGAACGTGACAGAAATAGGTCAGCTAGTGATGAACGATTCTGATGCATCCAGTG
GAGGCACGGCCCAAAACTCCACAGTTCGTGAACTTCTTTACTGTGGCCAAGGACTGGACGATTTCCACAC
CAGCTACTCCAACATCCACGGAATCGTGTGTCTTCTAGTGTGCATATTCGGAAGCATTGCAAACACCCTG
AACATCGTAGTGCTAACAAGGCGAGAAATGCGTTCACCCACAAATGCTATTCTCACTGGTTTGGCCATCG
CCGATCTACTTGTAATGCTAGACTATATGCCTTACGCAATTTACATGAGTCCATATATGCAATTTTCCAG
AGAGGAAAGGCTGACCTACAGTTGGAGTTGGTATGTCATGTTTCACTCAATATTTGCACAGATTTGTCAT
ACCATCTCAATCTGGTTGACGGTGACTTTGGCCGTGTGGCGTTACATTGCAGTAGCATATCCGCAGAAAA
ATCGCATATGGTGTGGGATGGCCAACACATTATTAGCAATCACAAGTTCCTACATAGTATGTCCCATGGT
GGGCATTCCACTGTACCTGTCATTCAGCATAAAACCACATGTTGAACAACTCGGAAGTGACGGTAATCCC
TACAAATTGACCACAAATGGTTCAGCTCGGAATATCACTCTCTACCGGACGTCACCCTCGGAACTGGCCG
AAAATAACCCAGCATTGCTGAATGTAAATTTCTGGATTTATAGCGTAGTGATAAAATTGATTCCGTGTAT
AGCGTTGACGATACTGAGCCTTCGTTTAATTGCTGCCTTGCTGGAAGCAAAACGTCGACGGAAGCAACTA
ACCGGAAACTCGAAAGGCATGAAACAAATTGTGGACGGACGAGTCGTTGACGTGCAGCAAAAGAAAAGCT
CCAAAAACATGGATAAGGAAAAGCAAACAGATCGCACAACTCGGATGCTGTTGGCTGTGCTGCTTCTGTT
TCTCATAACAGAATTCCCACAAGGCATCCTGGGGCTGCTAAGTGCACTGTTAGGAAAGGACTTTTTTTAC
AACTGCTATTTGAAACTAGGAGACCTGATGGACGTGCTTGCCTTGATAAATTCTGCCATTAACTTTATTT
TGTACTGCTCGATGAGTCGCCAATTTCGAAATACTTTTAATTACCTGTTCCGTCCAAAATTTCTCGACAA
GTGGCTTCCGGTGCCCCAGAATGATGACGAAACTCCAGGAGGTCGCCGAAATCAAGAAGGAGCCACTACG
CAAATTACTCAAGTCTAG
